Addgene plasmid #116123: pHAGE-B2M-L13Sfs*31
Purpose: Lentiviral expression of B2M L13Sfs*31
Depositing lab: Gordon Mills & Kenneth Scott. Depositing organization: Baylor College of Medicine. Publication: Systematic Functional Annotation of Somatic Mutations in Cancer. Ng PK, Li J, Jeong KJ, Shao S, Chen H, Tsang YH, Sengupta S, Wang Z, Bhavana VH, Tran R, Soewito S, Minussi DC, Moreno D, Kong K, Dogruluk T, Lu H, Gao J, Tokheim C, Zhou DC, Johnson AM, Zeng J, Ip CKM, Ju Z, Wester M, Yu S, Li Y, Vellano CP, Schultz N, Karchin R, Ding L, Lu Y, Cheung LWT, Chen K, Shaw KR, Meric-Bernstam F, Scott KL, Yi S, Sahni N, Liang H, Mills GB. Cancer Cell. 2018 Mar 12;33(3):450-462.e10. doi: 10.1016/j.ccell.2018.01.021. PubMed 29533785.
Backbone
  Vector backbone: pHAGE
  Vector type: Lentiviral
Growth in bacteria
  Bacterial resistance: Ampicillin, 100 μg/mL
  Growth temperature: 37°C
  Growth strain: Stbl3
  Copy number: High Copy
Gene/Insert
  Gene/Insert name: B2M
  Species: H. sapiens (human)
  Mutation: L13Sfs*31
  Entrez Gene: B2M (a.k.a. IMD43)
  Cloning method: Gateway Cloning
Terms and licenses: Academic/Nonprofit Terms; Industry Terms: Not Available to Industry
How to cite: pHAGE-B2M-L13Sfs*31 was a gift from Gordon Mills & Kenneth Scott (Addgene plasmid # 116123 ; http://n2t.net/addgene:116123 ; RRID:Addgene_116123)
