[The description below was written by a language model from this plasmid's Addgene catalogue record and pLannotate feature annotations shown in this document.]
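Description:
pHAGE-B2M-L13Sfs*31 is an HIV-1-derived lentiviral expression plasmid built on the pHAGE backbone and carrying a cancer-associated frameshift allele of human beta-2-microglobulin (B2M), the light chain of the MHC class I complex. It is propagated in E. coli through a high-copy ColE1/pUC-type origin and selected with ampicillin via the β-lactamase gene. The viral portion contains a truncated 5' LTR, the Ψ packaging signal with an adjoining gag fragment, the Rev response element for Rev-dependent nuclear export of the genomic RNA, the cPPT/CTS element, and a self-inactivating ΔU3 3' LTR. The transfer RNA can therefore be packaged when helper functions are supplied in trans, and the integrated provirus lacks LTR promoter activity.

The internal expression cassette is driven by the constitutive human EF-1α promoter. The B2M open reading frame was introduced by Gateway cloning and lies between attB1 and attB2 sites. The L13Sfs*31 mutation shifts the reading frame at residue 13, within the N-terminal region, and predicts a short truncated product, so it would be expected to behave as a loss-of-function allele, although the record does not state this. Downstream, an EMCV IRES directs translation of EGFP from the same transcript, marking transduced cells, and a WPRE enhances transcript expression. A V5 tag sequence is annotated after the attB2 site, along with T3 and T7 promoters, but the record does not indicate that it is fused in frame to the insert, and the premature stop would preclude a C-terminal fusion. The plasmid was deposited in connection with a study on systematic functional annotation of somatic mutations in cancer, and is intended for stable lentiviral expression of this B2M variant in mammalian cells.
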