Features (pLannotate 1.2.2; 30 found; start..end, strand, type, name):
    103..565     +  misc_feature   IRES: internal ribosome entry site (IRES) of the encephalomyocarditis virus (EMCV)
    579..1298    +  CDS            EGFP: the original enhanced GFP (Yang et al., 1996) mammalian codon-optimized
   1312..1900    +  misc_feature   WPRE: woodchuck hepatitis virus posttranscriptional regulatory element
   1908..1973    +  CDS            nef (fragment): NEF_HV1Z2 - Experimental evidence at protein level: Swiss-Prot protein existence level 1. Extracellular Nef protein targets CD4(+) T-lymphocytes for apoptosis by interacting with CXCR4 surface receptors. From Human immunodeficiency virus type 1 group M subtype D (isolate Z2/CDC-Z34) (HIV-1).
   1975..2208    +  LTR            3' LTR (ΔU3): self-inactivating 3' long terminal repeat (LTR) from HIV-1
   2413..2517    +  promoter       AmpR promoter: bla
   2518..3378    +  CDS            AmpR: β-lactamase; bla; confers resistance to ampicillin, carbenicillin, and related antibiotics
   3549..4137    +  rep_origin     ori: high-copy-number ColE1/pMB1/pBR322/pUC origin of replication
   4320..4374    +  CDS            lacI (fragment): lac repressor; lacI; The lac repressor binds to the lac operator to inhibit transcription in E. coli. This inhibition can be relieved by adding lactose or isopropyl-β-D-thiogalactopyranoside (IPTG).
   4380..4473    +  rep_origin     SV40 ori (fragment): SV40 origin of replication
   4498..4535    +  CDS            lacI (fragment): lac repressor; lacI; The lac repressor binds to the lac operator to inhibit transcription in E. coli. This inhibition can be relieved by adding lactose or isopropyl-β-D-thiogalactopyranoside (IPTG).
   4548..4569    +  protein_bind   CAP binding site: CAP binding activates transcription in the presence of cAMP. E. coli catabolite activator protein
   4584..4614    +  promoter       lac promoter: promoter for the E. coli lac operon
   4622..4638    +  protein_bind   lac operator: The lac repressor binds to the lac operator to inhibit transcription in E. coli. This inhibition can be relieved by adding lactose or isopropyl-β-D-thiogalactopyranoside (IPTG). lac repressor encoded by lacI
   4672..4755    +  polyA_signal   SV40 poly(A) signal (fragment): SV40 polyadenylation signal
   4922..5251    +  CDS            nef (fragment): NEF_HV1BR - Experimental evidence at protein level: Swiss-Prot protein existence level 1. Extracellular Nef protein targets CD4(+) T-lymphocytes for apoptosis by interacting with CXCR4 surface receptors (PubMed:14990729). From Human immunodeficiency virus type 1 group M subtype B (isolate BRU/LAI) (HIV-1).
   5299..5556    +  LTR            5' LTR (truncated): truncated 5' long terminal repeat (LTR) from HIV-1
   5603..5728    +  misc_feature   HIV-1 Ψ: packaging signal of human immunodeficiency virus type 1
   5712..6050    +  CDS            HIV-1 gag (fragment): gag protein from human immunodeficiency virus 1; gag
   6225..6458    +  misc_feature   RRE: The Rev response element (RRE) of HIV-1 allows for Rev-dependent mRNA export from the nucleus to the cytoplasm.
   6835..6935    +  CDS            Rev (fragment): human immunodeficiency virus 1 (HIV-1) Rev protein; rev; enhances nuclear export of unspliced and incompletely spliced viral mRNAs
   6980..7097    +  misc_feature   cPPT/CTS: central polypurine tract and central termination sequence of HIV-1
   7145..8323    +  promoter       EF-1α promoter: strong constitutive promoter for human elongation factor EF-1α
   8344..8364    +  protein_bind   attB1: mutant version of attB; core recombination site for the Gateway® BP reaction BP Clonase™
   8407..8724    +  CDS            B2M (fragment) (sequence partly withheld): B2MG_HUMAN - Experimental evidence at protein level: Swiss-Prot protein existence level 1. Component of the class I major histocompatibility complex (MHC). Involved in the presentation of peptide antigens to the immune system. Exogenously applied M.tuberculosis EsxA or EsxA-EsxB (or EsxA expressed in host) binds B2M and decreases its export to the cell surface (total protein levels do not change), probably leading to defects in class I antigen presentation (PubMed:25356553). From Homo sapiens (Human).
   8729..8753    -  protein_bind   attB2: mutant version of attB; recombination site for the Gateway® BP reaction BP Clonase™
   8761..8779    +  promoter       T3 promoter: promoter for bacteriophage T3 RNA polymerase
   8805..8823    -  promoter       T7 promoter: promoter for bacteriophage T7 RNA polymerase
   8829..8847    -  protein_bind   attB4 (fragment): mutant version of attB; core recombination site for the Gateway® BP reaction BP Clonase™
   8903..8944    +  CDS            V5 tag: epitope tag from simian virus 5
>Addgene plasmid #116123 | pHAGE-B2M-L13Sfs*31 | addgene full sequence | sequence record 250509 | Addgene NGS Result
CTCCCCCCCCCCTAACGTTACTGGCCGAAGCCGCTTGGAATAAGGCCGGTGTGCGTTTGTCTATATGTTA
TTTTCCACCATATTGCCGTCTTTTGGCAATGTGAGGGCCCGGAAACCTGGCCCTGTCTTCTTGACGAGCA
TTCCTAGGGGTCTTTCCCCTCTCGCCAAAGGAATGCAAGGTCTGTTGAATGTCGTGAAGGAAGCAGTTCC
TCTGGAAGCTTCTTGAAGACAAACAACGTCTGTAGCGACCCTTTGCAGGCAGCGGAACCCCCCACCTGGC
GACAGGTGCCTCTGCGGCCAAAAGCCACGTGTATAAGATACACCTGCAAAGGCGGCACAACCCCAGTGCC
ACGTTGTGAGTTGGATAGTTGTGGAAAGAGTCAAATGGCTCTCCTCAAGCGTATTCAACAAGGGGCTGAA
GGATGCCCAGAAGGTACCCCATTGTATGGGATCTGATCTGGGGCCTCGGTGCACATGCTTTACATGTGTT
TAGTCGAGGTTAAAAAAACGTCTAGGCCCCCCGAACCACGGGGACGTGGTTTTCCTTTGAAAAACACGAT
GATAATATGGCCACACATATGGTGAGCAAGGGCGAGGAGCTGTTCACCGGGGTGGTGCCCATCCTGGTCG
AGCTGGACGGCGACGTAAACGGCCACAAGTTCAGCGTGTCCGGCGAGGGCGAGGGCGATGCCACCTACGG
CAAGCTGACCCTGAAGTTCATCTGCACCACCGGCAAGCTGCCCGTGCCCTGGCCCACCCTCGTGACCACC
CTGACCTACGGCGTGCAGTGCTTCAGCCGCTACCCCGACCACATGAAGCAGCACGACTTCTTCAAGTCCG
CCATGCCCGAAGGCTACGTCCAGGAGCGCACCATCTTCTTCAAGGACGACGGCAACTACAAGACCCGCGC
CGAGGTGAAGTTCGAGGGCGACACCCTGGTGAACCGCATCGAGCTGAAGGGCATCGACTTCAAGGAGGAC
GGCAACATCCTGGGGCACAAGCTGGAGTACAACTACAACAGCCACAACGTCTATATCATGGCCGACAAGC
AGAAGAACGGCATCAAGGTGAACTTCAAGATCCGCCACAACATCGAGGACGGCAGCGTGCAGCTCGCCGA
CCACTACCAGCAGAACACCCCCATCGGCGACGGCCCCGTGCTGCTGCCCGACAACCACTACCTGAGCACC
CAGTCCGCCCTGAGCAAAGACCCCAACGAGAAGCGCGATCACATGGTCCTGCTGGAGTTCGTGACCGCCG
CCGGGATCACTCTCGGCATGGACGAGCTGTACAAGTAAATCGATAGATCCTAATCAACCTCTGGATTACA
AAATTTGTGAAAGATTGACTGGTATTCTTAACTATGTTGCTCCTTTTACGCTATGTGGATACGCTGCTTT
AATGCCTTTGTATCATGCTATTGCTTCCCGTATGGCTTTCATTTTCTCCTCCTTGTATAAATCCTGGTTG
CTGTCTCTTTATGAGGAGTTGTGGCCCGTTGTCAGGCAACGTGGCGTGGTGTGCACTGTGTTTGCTGACG
CAACCCCCACTGGTTGGGGCATTGCCACCACCTGTCAGCTCCTTTCCGGGACTTTCGCTTTCCCCCTCCC
TATTGCCACGGCGGAACTCATCGCCGCCTGCCTTGCCCGCTGCTGGACAGGGGCTCGGCTGTTGGGCACT
GACAATTCCGTGGTGTTGTCGGGGAAATCATCGTCCTTTCCTTGGCTGCTCGCCTGTGTTGCCACCTGGA
TTCTGCGCGGGACGTCCTTCTGCTACGTCCCTTCGGCCCTCAATCCAGCGGACCTTCCTTCCCGCGGCCT
GCTGCCGGCTCTGCGGCCTCTTCCGCGTCTTCGCCTTCGCCCTCAGACGAGTCGGATCTCCCTTTGGGCC
GCCTCCCCGCCTGAGATCCTTTAAGACCAATGACTTACAAGGCAGCTGTAGATCTTAGCCACTTTTTAAA
AGAAAAGGGGGGACTGGAAGGGCTAATTCACTCCCAACGAAGACAAGATCTGCTTTTTGCTTGTACTGGG
TCTCTCTGGTTAGACCAGATCTGAGCCTGGGAGCTCTCTGGCTAACTAGGGAACCCACTGCTTAAGCCTC
AATAAAGCTTGCCTTGAGTGCTTCAAGTAGTGTGTGCCCGTCTGTTGTGTGACTCTGGTAACTAGAGATC
CCTCAGACCCTTTTAGTCAGTGTGGAAAATCTCTAGCAGTAGTAGTTCATGTCATCTTATTATTCAGTAT
TTATAACTTGCAAAGAAATGAATATCAGAGAGTGAGAGGCCCGGGTTAATTAAGGAAAGGGCTAGATCAT
TCTTGAAGACGAAAGGGCCTCGTGATACGCCTATTTTTATAGGTTAATGTCATGATAATAATGGTTTCTT
AGACGTCAGGTGGCACTTTTCGGGGAAATGTGCGCGGAACCCCTATTTGTTTATTTTTCTAAATACATTC
AAATATGTATCCGCTCATGAGACAATAACCCTGATAAATGCTTCAATAATATTGAAAAAGGAAGAGTATG
AGTATTCAACATTTCCGTGTCGCCCTTATTCCCTTTTTTGCGGCATTTTGCCTTCCTGTTTTTGCTCACC
CAGAAACGCTGGTGAAAGTAAAAGATGCTGAAGATCAGTTGGGTGCACGAGTGGGTTACATCGAACTGGA
TCTCAACAGCGGTAAGATCCTTGAGAGTTTTCGCCCCGAAGAACGTTTTCCAATGATGAGCACTTTTAAA
GTTCTGCTATGTGGCGCGGTATTATCCCGTGTTGACGCCGGGCAAGAGCAACTCGGTCGCCGCATACACT
ATTCTCAGAATGACTTGGTTGAGTACTCACCAGTCACAGAAAAGCATCTTACGGATGGCATGACAGTAAG
AGAATTATGCAGTGCTGCCATAACCATGAGTGATAACACTGCGGCCAACTTACTTCTGACAACGATCGGA
GGACCGAAGGAGCTAACCGCTTTTTTGCACAACATGGGGGATCATGTAACTCGCCTTGATCGTTGGGAAC
CGGAGCTGAATGAAGCCATACCAAACGACGAGCGTGACACCACGATGCCTGTAGCAATGGCAACAACGTT
GCGCAAACTATTAACTGGCGAACTACTTACTCTAGCTTCCCGGCAACAATTAATAGACTGGATGGAGGCG
GATAAAGTTGCAGGACCACTTCTGCGCTCGGCCCTTCCGGCTGGCTGGTTTATTGCTGATAAATCTGGAG
CCGGTGAGCGTGGGTCTCGCGGTATCATTGCAGCACTGGGGCCAGATGGTAAGCCCTCCCGTATCGTAGT
TATCTACACGACGGGGAGTCAGGCAACTATGGATGAACGAAATAGACAGATCGCTGAGATAGGTGCCTCA
CTGATTAAGCATTGGTAACTGTCAGACCAAGTTTACTCATATATACTTTAGATTGATTTAAAACTTCATT
TTTAATTTAAAAGGATCTAGGTGAAGATCCTTTTTGATAATCTCATGACCAAAATCCCTTAACGTGAGTT
TTCGTTCCACTGAGCGTCAGACCCCGTAGAAAAGATCAAAGGATCTTCTTGAGATCCTTTTTTTCTGCGC
GTAATCTGCTGCTTGCAAACAAAAAAACCACCGCTACCAGCGGTGGTTTGTTTGCCGGATCAAGAGCTAC
CAACTCTTTTTCCGAAGGTAACTGGCTTCAGCAGAGCGCAGATACCAAATACTGTTCTTCTAGTGTAGCC
GTAGTTAGGCCACCACTTCAAGAACTCTGTAGCACCGCCTACATACCTCGCTCTGCTAATCCTGTTACCA
GTGGCTGCTGCCAGTGGCGATAAGTCGTGTCTTACCGGGTTGGACTCAAGACGATAGTTACCGGATAAGG
CGCAGCGGTCGGGCTGAACGGGGGGTTCGTGCACACAGCCCAGCTTGGAGCGAACGACCTACACCGAACT
GAGATACCTACAGCGTGAGCTATGAGAAAGCGCCACGCTTCCCGAAGGGAGAAAGGCGGACAGGTATCCG
GTAAGCGGCAGGGTCGGAACAGGAGAGCGCACGAGGGAGCTTCCAGGGGGAAACGCCTGGTATCTTTATA
GTCCTGTCGGGTTTCGCCACCTCTGACTTGAGCGTCGATTTTTGTGATGCTCGTCAGGGGGGCGGAGCCT
ATGGAAAAACGCCAGCAACGCGGCCTTTTTACGGTTCCTGGCCTTTTGCTGGCCTTTTGCTCACATGTTC
TTTCCTGCGTTATCCCCTGATTCTGTGGATAACCGTATTACCGCCTTTGAGTGAGCTGATACCGCTCGCC
GCAGCCGAACGACCGAGCGCAGCGAGTCAGTGAGCGAGGAAGCGGAAGAGCGCCCAATACGCAAACCGCC
TCTCCCCGCGCGTTGGCCGATTCATTAATGCAGCAAGCTCATGGCTGACTAATTTTTTTTATTTATGCAG
AGGCCGAGGCCGCCTCGGCCTCTGAGCTATTCCAGAAGTAGTGAGGAGGCTTTTTTGGAGGCCTAGGCTT
TTGCAAAAAGCTCCCCGTGGCACGACAGGTTTCCCGACTGGAAAGCGGGCAGTGAGCGCAACGCAATTAA
TGTGAGTTAGCTCACTCATTAGGCACCCCAGGCTTTACACTTTATGCTTCCGGCTCGTATGTTGTGTGGA
ATTGTGAGCGGATAACAATTTCACACAGGAAACAGCTATGACATGATTACGAATTTCACAAATAAAGCAT
TTTTTTCACTGCATTCTAGTTGTGGTTTGTCCAAACTCATCAATGTATCTTATCATGTCTGGATCAACTG
GATAACTCAAGCTAACCAAAATCATCCCAAACTTCCCACCCCATACCCTATTACCACTGCCAATTACCTG
TGGTTTCATTTACTCTAAACCTGTGATTCCTCTGAATTATTTTCATTTTAAAGAAATTGTATTTGTTAAA
TATGTACTACAAACTTAGTAGTTGGAAGGGCTAATTCACTCCCAAAGAAGACAAGATATCCTTGATCTGT
GGATCTACCACACACAAGGCTACTTCCCTGATTAGCAGAACTACACACCAGGGCCAGGGGTCAGATATCC
ACTGACCTTTGGATGGTGCTACAAGCTAGTACCAGTTGAGCCAGATAAGGTAGAAGAGGCCAATAAAGGA
GAGAACACCAGCTTGTTACACCCTGTGAGCCTGCATGGGATGGATGACCCGGAGAGAGAAGTGTTAGAGT
GGAGGTTTGACAGCCGCCTAGCATTTCATCACGTGGCCCGAGAGCTGCATCCGGAGTACTTCAAGAACTG
CTGATATCGAGCTTGCTACAAGGGACTTTCCGCTGGGGACTTTCCAGGGAGGCGTGGCCTGGGCGGGACT
GGGGAGTGGCGAGCCCTCAGATCCTGCATATAAGCAGCTGCTTTTTGCCTGTACTGGGTCTCTCTGGTTA
GACCAGATCTGAGCCTGGGAGCTCTCTGGCTAACTAGGGAACCCACTGCTTAAGCCTCAATAAAGCTTGC
CTTGAGTGCTTCAAGTAGTGTGTGCCCGTCTGTTGTGTGACTCTGGTAACTAGAGATCCCTCAGACCCTT
TTAGTCAGTGTGGAAAATCTCTAGCAGTGGCGCCCGAACAGGGACTTGAAAGCGAAAGGGAAACCAGAGG
AGCTCTCTCGACGCAGGACTCGGCTTGCTGAAGCGCGCACGGCAAGAGGCGAGGGGCGGCGACTGGTGAG
TACGCCAAAAATTTTGACTAGCGGAGGCTAGAAGGAGAGAGATGGGTGCGAGAGCGTCAGTATTAAGCGG
GGGAGAATTAGATCGCGATGGGAAAAAATTCGGTTAAGGCCAGGGGGAAAGAAAAAATATAAATTAAAAC
ATATAGTATGGGCAAGCAGGGAGCTAGAACGATTCGCAGTTAATCCTGGCCTGTTAGAAACATCAGAAGG
CTGTAGACAAATACTGGGACAGCTACAACCATCCCTTCAGACAGGATCAGAAGAACTTAGATCATTATAT
AATACAGTAGCAACCCTCTATTGTGTGCATCAAAGGATAGAGATAAAAGACACCAAGGAAGCTTTAGACA
AGATAGAGGAAGAGCAAAACAAAAGTAAGACCACCGCACAGCAAGCGGCCGGCCGCTGATCTTCAGACCT
GGAGGAGGAGATATGAGGGACAATTGGAGAAGTGAATTATATAAATATAAAGTAGTAAAAATTGAACCAT
TAGGAGTAGCACCCACCAAGGCAAAGAGAAGAGTGGTGCAGAGAGAAAAAAGAGCAGTGGGAATAGGAGC
TTTGTTCCTTGGGTTCTTGGGAGCAGCAGGAAGCACTATGGGCGCAGCGTCAATGACGCTGACGGTACAG
GCCAGACAATTATTGTCTGGTATAGTGCAGCAGCAGAACAATTTGCTGAGGGCTATTGAGGCGCAACAGC
ATCTGTTGCAACTCACAGTCTGGGGCATCAAGCAGCTCCAGGCAAGAATCCTGGCTGTGGAAAGATACCT
AAAGGATCAACAGCTCCTGGGGATTTGGGGTTGCTCTGGAAAACTCATTTGCACCACTGCTGTGCCTTGG
AATGCTAGTTGGAGTAATAAATCTCTGGAACAGATTTGGAATCACACGACCTGGATGGAGTGGGACAGAG
AAATTAACAATTACACAAGCTTAATACACTCCTTAATTGAAGAATCGCAAAACCAGCAAGAAAAGAATGA
ACAAGAATTATTGGAATTAGATAAATGGGCAAGTTTGTGGAATTGGTTTAACATAACAAATTGGCTGTGG
TATATAAAATTATTCATAATGATAGTAGGAGGCTTGGTAGGTTTAAGAATAGTTTTTGCTGTACTTTCTA
TAGTGAATAGAGTTAGGCAGGGATATTCACCATTATCGTTTCAGACCCACCTCCCAACCCCGAGGGGACC
CGACAGGCCCGAAGGAATAGAAGAAGAAGGTGGAGAGAGAGACAGAGACAGATCCATTCGATTAGTGAAC
GGATCTCGACGGTATCGCCGAATTCACAAATGGCAGTATTCATCCACAATTTTAAAAGAAAAGGGGGGAT
TGGGGGGTACAGTGCAGGGGAAAGAATAGTAGACATAATAGCAACAGACATACAAACTAAAGAATTACAA
AAACAAATTACAAAAATTCAAAATTTTCGGGTTTATTACAGGGACAGCAGAGATCCAGTTTGGACTAGTC
GTGAGGCTCCGGTGCCCGTCAGTGGGCAGAGCGCACATCGCCCACAGTCCCCGAGAAGTTGGGGGGAGGG
GTCGGCAATTGAACCGGTGCCTAGAGAAGGTGGCGCGGGGTAAACTGGGAAAGTGATGTCGTGTACTGGC
TCCGCCTTTTTCCCGAGGGTGGGGGAGAACCGTATATAAGTGCAGTAGTCGCCGTGAACGTTCTTTTTCG
CAACGGGTTTGCCGCCAGAACACAGGTAAGTGCCGTGTGTGGTTCCCGCGGGCCTGGCCTCTTTACGGGT
TATGGCCCTTGCGTGCCTTGAATTACTTCCACCTGGCTGCAGTACGTGATTCTTGATCCCGAGCTTCGGG
TTGGAAGTGGGTGGGAGAGTTCGAGGCCTTGCGCTTAAGGAGCCCCTTCGCCTCGTGCTTGAGTTGAGGC
CTGGCCTGGGCGCTGGGGCCGCCGCGTGCGAATCTGGTGGCACCTTCGCGCCTGTCTCGCTGCTTTCGAT
AAGTCTCTAGCCATTTAAAATTTTTGATGACCTGCTGCGACGCTTTTTTTCTGGCAAGATAGTCTTGTAA
ATGCGGGCCAAGATCTGCACACTGGTATTTCGGTTTTTGGGGCCGCGGGCGGCGACGGGGCCCGTGCGTC
CCAGCGCACATGTTCGGCGAGGCGGGGCCTGCGAGCGCGGCCACCGAGAATCGGACGGGGGTAGTCTCAA
GCTGGCCGGCCTGCTCTGGTGCCTGGCCTCGCGCCGCCGTGTATCGCCCCGCCCTGGGCGGCAAGGCTGG
CCCGGTCGGCACCAGTTGCGTGAGCGGAAAGATGGCCGCTTCCCGGCCCTGCTGCAGGGAGCTCAAAATG
GAGGACGCGGCGCTCGGGAGAGCGGGCGGGTGAGTCACCCACACAAAGGAAAAGGGCCTTTCCGTCCTCA
GCCGTCGCTTCATGTGACTCCACGGAGTACCGGGCGCCGTCCAGGCACCTCGATTAGTTCTCGAGCTTTT
GGAGTACGTCGTCTTTAGGTTGGGGGGAGGGGTTTTATGCGATGGAGTTTCCCCACACTGAGTGGGTGGA
GACTGAAGTTAGGCCAGCTTGGCACTTGATGTAATTCTCCTTGGAATTTGCCCTTTTTGAGTTTGGATCT
TGGTTCATTCTCAAGCCTCAGACAGTGGTTCAAAGTTTTTTTCTTCCATTTCAGGTGTCGTGAAGCGGCC
CTGCAGATATCAACAAGTTTGTACAAAAAAGCAGGCACCATGTCTCGCTCCGTGGCCTTAGCTGTGCTCG
CGCTACTCTCTTTCTGGCCTGGAGGCT
[297 nt withheld, positions 8428-8724]
TAGAACCCAGCTTTCTTGTACAAAGTGGTGATATCCAATTAACCCTCACTAAAGGGTGTGTTATTTGTTT
GTAAAGTATCCCTATAGTGAGTCGTATTACCACCCAACTTTTCTATACAAAGTGGTTGATATCCAGCACA
GTGGCGGCCGCTCGAGTCTAGAGGGCCCGCGGTTCGAAGGTAAGCCTATCCCTAACCCTCTCCTCGGTCT
CGATTCTACGCGTACCGGTTAGTAATGAGATCC
