>Addgene plasmid #116123 | pHAGE-B2M-L13Sfs*31 | depositor partial sequence | sequence record 218997 | insert
ATGTCTCGCTCCGTGGCCTTAGCTGTGCTCGCGCTACTCTCTTTCTGGCCTGGAGGCT
[297 nt withheld, positions 59-355]
TAA
